Features (pLannotate 1.2.2; 16 found; start..end, strand, type, name):
     27..142     -  ncRNA          5S rRNA: Accession: RF00001 - 5S ribosomal RNA
    155..775     -  CDS            tetR: TETR2_ECOLX - Experimental evidence at protein level: Swiss-Prot protein existence level 1. TetR is the repressor of the tetracycline resistance element; its N-terminal region forms a helix-turn-helix structure and binds DNA. Binding of tetracycline to TetR reduces the repressor affinity for the tetracycline resistance gene (tetA) promoter operator sites. From Escherichia coli.
    792..824     -  promoter       PLtetO-1 promoter (fragment): modified phage lambda PL promoter with tet operator sites (Lutz and Bujard, 1997)
    824..840     -  protein_bind   lac operator: The lac repressor binds to the lac operator to inhibit transcription in E. coli. This inhibition can be relieved by adding lactose or isopropyl-β-D-thiogalactopyranoside (IPTG). lac repressor encoded by lacI
    847..863     -  protein_bind   lac operator: The lac repressor binds to the lac operator to inhibit transcription in E. coli. This inhibition can be relieved by adding lactose or isopropyl-β-D-thiogalactopyranoside (IPTG). lac repressor encoded by lacI
    872..945     +  promoter       PLtetO-1 promoter: modified phage lambda PL promoter with tet operator sites (Lutz and Bujard, 1997)
    973..1686    +  CDS            &alpha;GFP: &alpha;GFP is a basic (constitutively fluorescent) long stokes shift fluorescent protein published in 1996, derived from Aequorea victoria.
   1693..1710    +  CDS            9xHis (fragment): 9xHis affinity tag
   1743..1792    +  CDS            SET1 (fragment): solubility-enhancement tag derived from T7 phage gene 10B
   1800..1847    +  terminator     T7 terminator: transcription terminator for bacteriophage T7 RNA polymerase
   1873..1939    +  CDS            lacZα (fragment): LacZα fragment of β-galactosidase; lacZ fragment
   1944..2302    +  rep_origin     f1 ori (sequence partly withheld): f1 bacteriophage origin of replication; arrow indicates direction of (+) strand synthesis
   2327..2431    +  promoter       AmpR promoter: bla
   2432..3292    +  CDS            AmpR: β-lactamase; bla; confers resistance to ampicillin, carbenicillin, and related antibiotics
   3463..4051    +  rep_origin     ori: high-copy-number ColE1/pMB1/pBR322/pUC origin of replication
   4234..4285    +  CDS            lacI (fragment): lac repressor; lacI; The lac repressor binds to the lac operator to inhibit transcription in E. coli. This inhibition can be relieved by adding lactose or isopropyl-β-D-thiogalactopyranoside (IPTG).
>Addgene plasmid | GFP E17TAG/Q157TAG | analyzer sequence | sequence record 123751
GATCTATGATATCGATTTTTATTTGATGCCTGGCAGTTCCCTACTCTCGCATGGGGAGACCCCACACTAC
CATCGGCGCTACGGCGTTTCACTTCTGAGTTCGGCATGGGGTCAGGTGGGACCACCGCGCTACTGCCGCC
AGGCATCTAGATTAAGACCCACTTTCACATTTAAGTTGTTTTTCTAATCCGCATATGATCAATTCAAGGC
CGAATAAGAAGGCTGGCTCTGCACCTTGGTGATCAAATAATTCGATAGCTTGTCGTAATAATGGCGGCAT
ACTATCAGTAGTAGGTGTTTCCCTTTCTTCTTTAGCGACTTGATGCTCTTGATCTTCCAATACGCAACCT
AAAGTAAAATGCCCCACAGCGCTGAGTGCATATAATGCATTCTCTAGTGAAAAACCTTGTTGGCATAAAA
AGGCTAATTGATTTTCGAGAGTTTCATACTGTTTTTCTGTAGGCCGTGTACCTAAATGTACTTTTGCTCC
ATCGCGATGACTTAGTAAAGCACATCTAAAACTTTTAGCGTTATTACGTAAAAAATCTTGCCAGCTTTCC
CCTTCTAAAGGGCAAAAGTGAGTATGGTGCCTATCTAACATCTCAATGGCTAAGGCGTCGAGCAAAGCCC
GCTTATTTTTTACATGCCAATACAATGTAGGCTGCTCTACACCTAGCTTCTGGGCGAGTTTACGGGTTGT
TAAACCTTCGATTCCGACCTCATTAAGCAGCTCTAATGCGCTGTTAATCACTTTACTTTTATCTAATCTG
GACATGTCGAATATAGACGTCGGTCAGTGCGTCCTGCTGATGTGCTCAGTATCTTGTTATCCGCTCACAA
TGTCAATTGTTATCCGCTCACAATTCTCGAGTCCCTATCAGTGATAGAGATTGACATCCCTATCAGTGAT
AGAGATACTGAGCACATCAGCAGGACGCACTGACCGAATTCATTAAAGAGGAGAAAGGTACCATGAGTAA
AGGAGAAGAACTTTTCACTGGAGTTGTCCCAATTCTTGTTTAGTTAGATGGTGATGTTAATGGGCACAAA
TTTTCTGTCAGTGGAGAGGGTGAAGGTGATGCAACATACGGAAAACTTACCCTTAAATTTATTTGCACTA
CTGGAAAACTACCTGTTCCATGGCCAACACTTGTCACTACTTTCTCTTATGGTGTTCAATGCTTTTCCCG
TTATCCGGATCACATGAAACGGCATGACTTTTTCAAGAGTGCCATGCCCGAAGGTTATGTACAGGAACGC
ACTATATCTTTCAAAGATGACGGGAACTACAAGACGCGTGCTGAAGTCAAGTTTGAAGGTGATACCCTTG
TTAATCGTATCGAGTTAAAAGGTATTGATTTTAAAGAAGATGGAAACATTCTCGGACACAAACTCGAATA
CAACTATAACTCACACAATGTATACATCACGGCAGACAAATAGAAGAATGGAATCAAAGCTAACTTCAAA
ATTCGCCACAACATTGAAGATGGATCCGTTCAACTAGCAGACCATTATCAACAAAATACTCCAATTGGCG
ATGGCCCTGTCCTTTTACCAGACAACCATTACCTGTCGACACAATCTGCCCTTTCGAAAGATCCCAACGA
AAAGCGTGACCACATGGTCCTTCTTGAGTTTGTAACTGCTGCTGGGATTACACATGGCATGGATGAGCTC
TACAAACTCGAGCACCACCACCACCACCACTGAAGGGCGAGCTCAATTCAAAGCTTGATCCGGCTGCTAA
CAAAGCCCGAAAGGAAGCTGAGTTGGCTGCTGCCACCGCTGAGCAATAACTAGCATAACCCCTTGGGGCC
TCTAAACGGGTCTTGAGGGGTTTTTTGCTGAAAGGAGGAACTATATCCGGATCTGGCGTAATAGCGAAGA
GGCCCGCACCGATCGCCCTTCCCAACAGTTGCGCAGCCTGAATGGCGAATGGG
[124 nt withheld, positions 1944-2067]
C
[91 nt withheld, positions 2069-2159]
A
[49 nt withheld, positions 2161-2209]
CCTTTGACGTTGGAGTCCACGTTCTTT
[37 nt withheld, positions 2237-2273]
ACCCTATCTCGGTCTATTCTTTTGATTTAGGTGGCACTTTTCGGGGAAATGTGCGCGGAACCCCTATTTG
TTTATTTTTCTAAATACATTCAAATATGTATCCGCTCATGAGACAATAACCCTGATAAATGCTTCAATAA
TATTGAAAAAGGAAGAGTATGAGTATTCAACATTTCCGTGTCGCCCTTATTCCCTTTTTTGCGGCATTTT
GCCTTCCTGTTTTTGCTCACCCAGAAACGCTGGTGAAAGTAAAAGATGCTGAAGATCAGTTGGGTGCACG
AGTGGGTTACATCGAACTGGATCTCAACAGCGGTAAGATCCTTGAGAGTTTTCGCCCCGAAGAACGTTTT
CCAATGATGAGCACTTTTAAAGTTCTGCTATGTGGCGCGGTATTATCCCGTATTGACGCCGGGCAAGAGC
AACTCGGTCGCCGCATACACTATTCTCAGAATGACTTGGTTGAGTACTCACCAGTCACAGAAAAGCATCT
TACGGATGGCATGACAGTAAGAGAATTATGCAGTGCTGCCATAACCATGAGTGATAACACTGCGGCCAAC
TTACTTCTGACAACGATCGGAGGACCGAAGGAGCTAACCGCTTTTTTGCACAACATGGGGGATCATGTAA
CTCGCCTTGATCGTTGGGAACCGGAGCTGAATGAAGCCATACCAAACGACGAGCGTGACACCACGATGCC
TGTAGCAATGGCAACAACGTTGCGCAAACTATTAACTGGCGAACTACTTACTCTAGCTTCCCGGCAACAA
TTAATAGACTGGATGGAGGCGGATAAAGTTGCAGGACCACTTCTGCGCTCGGCCCTTCCGGCTGGCTGGT
TTATTGCTGATAAATCTGGAGCCGGTGAGCGTGGGTCTCGCGGTATCATTGCAGCACTGGGGCCAGATGG
TAAGCCCTCCCGTATCGTAGTTATCTACACGACGGGGAGTCAGGCAACTATGGATGAACGAAATAGACAG
ATCGCTGAGATAGGTGCCTCACTGATTAAGCATTGGTAACTGTCAGACCAAGTTTACTCATATATACTTT
AGATTGATTTAAAACTTCATTTTTAATTTAAAAGGATCTAGGTGAAGATCCTTTTTGATAATCTCATGAC
CAAAATCCCTTAACGTGAGTTTTCGTTCCACTGAGCGTCAGACCCCGTAGAAAAGATCAAAGGATCTTCT
TGAGATCCTTTTTTTCTGCGCGTAATCTGCTGCTTGCAAACAAAAAAACCACCGCTACCAGCGGTGGTTT
GTTTGCCGGATCAAGAGCTACCAACTCTTTTTCCGAAGGTAACTGGCTTCAGCAGAGCGCAGATACCAAA
TACTGTTCTTCTAGTGTAGCCGTAGTTAGGCCACCACTTCAAGAACTCTGTAGCACCGCCTACATACCTC
GCTCTGCTAATCCTGTTACCAGTGGCTGCTGCCAGTGGCGATAAGTCGTGTCTTACCGGGTTGGACTCAA
GACGATAGTTACCGGATAAGGCGCAGCGGTCGGGCTGAACGGGGGGTTCGTGCACACAGCCCAGCTTGGA
GCGAACGACCTACACCGAACTGAGATACCTACAGCGTGAGCTATGAGAAAGCGCCACGCTTCCCGAAGGG
AGAAAGGCGGACAGGTATCCGGTAAGCGGCAGGGTCGGAACAGGAGAGCGCACGAGGGAGCTTCCAGGGG
GAAACGCCTGGTATCTTTATAGTCCTGTCGGGTTTCGCCACCTCTGACTTGAGCGTCGATTTTTGTGATG
CTCGTCAGGGGGGCGGAGCCTATGGAAAAACGCCAGCAACGCGGCCTTTTTACGGTTCCTGGCCTTTTGC
TGGCCTTTTGCTCACATGTTCTTTCCTGCGTTATCCCCTGATTCTGTGGATAACCGTATTACCGCCTTTG
AGTGAGCTGATACCGCTCGCCGCAGCCGAACGACCGAGCGCAGCGAGTCAGTGAGCGAGGAAGCGGAAGA
GCGCCCAATACGCAAACCGCCTCTCCCCGCGCGTTGGCCGATTCATTAATGC
